Addgene plasmid #68762: pVITRO1-SS-248
Purpose: ZF9-TF-V3 with mCherry marker
Depositing lab: James Collins. Depositing organization: Massachusetts Institute of Technology. Publication: DNA sense-and-respond protein modules for mammalian cells. Slomovic S, Collins JJ. Nat Methods. 2015 Sep 21. doi: 10.1038/nmeth.3585. PubMed 26389572.
Backbone
  Vector backbone: pVITRO1-NEO-MCS
  Backbone manufacturer: invivogen
  Backbone size w/o insert (bp): 6295
  Total vector size (bp): 7525
  Vector type: Mammalian Expression
  Selectable markers: Neomycin (select with G418)
Growth in bacteria
  Bacterial resistance: Kanamycin, 50 μg/mL
  Growth temperature: 37°C
  Growth strain: DH5alpha
  Copy number: High Copy
Gene/Insert 1
  Gene/Insert name: ZF9-TF-V3
  Species: Synthetic
Gene/Insert 2
  Gene/Insert name: ZF9-TF-V3
  Species: Synthetic
  Tag / fusion protein: flag (N terminal on insert); NLS (N terminal on insert)
Gene/Insert 3
  Gene/Insert name: mCherry
  Species: Synthetic
  Insert size (bp): 708
Terms and licenses: Academic/Nonprofit Terms; Industry Terms: Not Available to Industry
How to cite: pVITRO1-SS-248 was a gift from James Collins (Addgene plasmid # 68762 ; http://n2t.net/addgene:68762 ; RRID:Addgene_68762)
