[The description below was written by a language model from this plasmid's Addgene catalogue record and pLannotate feature annotations shown in this document.]
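Description:
pVITRO1-SS-248 is a 7.5 kb mammalian expression plasmid built on the dual-cassette pVITRO1-NEO-MCS backbone, carrying a synthetic zinc-finger transcription factor (ZF9-TF-V3) together with an mCherry marker. It replicates in E. coli from a high-copy ColE1/pUC-type origin. A single Tn5 NeoR/KanR gene provides both kanamycin selection in bacteria and G418 selection in mammalian cells. Short bacterial promoter elements, annotated as tac and T7 fragments, lie directly upstream of this gene and presumably drive its expression in E. coli.

The feature table shows two separate mammalian transcription units. In the first, an SV40 enhancer fragment and a mouse EF-1α promoter precede an open reading frame that starts with a FLAG tag and ends with the VP64 activation domain, followed by an SV40 polyadenylation signal. The catalogue fields list an N-terminal FLAG tag and a nuclear localisation signal on the insert. The unannotated stretch between FLAG and VP64 presumably holds the NLS and the zinc-finger DNA-binding portion, though the annotation does not resolve these. The second unit begins with a CMV enhancer and a partial CMV promoter. An unannotated region of roughly 1.3 kb follows, whose identity the record does not state. Next comes mCherry, then an FMDV IRES, the NeoR/KanR coding sequence and an EF-1α polyadenylation signal. This arrangement couples red fluorescence and drug resistance on one bicistronic transcript.

The catalogue lists ZF9-TF-V3 twice without explaining the duplication. The construct appears designed to express a zinc-finger-based activator in mammalian cells, with mCherry reporting transfection or stable integration, as part of a study on DNA sense-and-respond protein modules.
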