Features (pLannotate 1.2.2; 15 found; start..end, strand, type, name):
     51..242     +  promoter       SV40 promoter (fragment): SV40 enhancer and early promoter
    429..1562    +  promoter       mEF-1α promoter (fragment): strong constitutive promoter for mouse elongation factor EF-1α
   1588..1608    +  CDS            FLAG (fragment): FLAG® epitope tag, followed by an enterokinase cleavage site
   1957..2106    +  CDS            VP64: tetrameric repeat of the minimal activation domain of herpes simplex virus VP16 (Beerli et al., 1998)
   2138..2259    -  polyA_signal   SV40 poly(A) signal: SV40 polyadenylation signal
   2282..2353    -  CDS            large T antigen (fragment): large T antigen from SV40 (simian virus 40)
   2447..3035    +  rep_origin     ori: high-copy-number ColE1/pMB1/pBR322/pUC origin of replication
   3115..3418    +  enhancer       CMV enhancer: human cytomegalovirus immediate early enhancer
   3420..3519    +  promoter       CMV promoter (fragment): human cytomegalovirus (CMV) immediate early promoter
   4851..5560    +  CDS            mCherry (fragment): monomeric derivative of DsRed fluorescent protein (Shaner et al., 2004) mammalian codon-optimized
   5568..6012    +  misc_feature   FMDV IRES: internal ribosome entry site (IRES) of the foot-and-mouth disease virus
   6045..6063    +  promoter       tac promoter (fragment): strong E. coli promoter; hybrid between the trp and lac UV5 promoters
   6083..6101    +  promoter       T7 promoter: promoter for bacteriophage T7 RNA polymerase
   6111..6905    +  CDS            NeoR/KanR: aminoglycoside phosphotransferase from Tn5; aph(3')-II (or nptII); confers resistance to neomycin, kanamycin, and G418 (Geneticin®)
   6952..7524    +  polyA_signal   EF-1α poly(A) signal: human EF-1α polyadenylation signal
>Addgene plasmid #68762 | pVITRO1-SS-248 | depositor full sequence | sequence record 121010 | pVITRO1-SS-248 sequence 7525 bps
CCTGCAGGGCCTGAAATAACCTCTGAAAGAGGAACTTGGTTAGGTACCTTCTGAGGCGGAAAGAACCAGC
TGTGGAATGTGTGTCAGTTAGGGTGTGGAAAGTCCCCAGGCTCCCCAGCAGGCAGAAGTATGCAAAGCAT
GCATCTCAATTAGTCAGCAACCAGGTGTGGAAAGTCCCCAGGCTCCCCAGCAGGCAGAAGTATGCAAAGC
ATGCATCTCAATTAGTCAGCAACCATAGTCCCACTAGTGGAGCCGAGAGTAATTCATACAAAAGGAGGGA
TCGCCTTCGCAAGGGGAGAGCCCAGGGACCGTCCCTAAATTCTCACAGACCCAAATCCCTGTAGCCGCCC
CACGACAGCGCGAGGAGCATGCGCTCAGGGCTGAGCGCGGGGAGAGCAGAGCACACAAGCTCATAGACCC
TGGTCGTGGGGGGGAGGACCGGGGAGCTGGCGCGGGGCAAACTGGGAAAGCGGTGTCGTGTGCTGGCTCC
GCCCTCTTCCCGAGGGTGGGGGAGAACGGTATATAAGTGCGGCAGTCGCCTTGGACGTTCTTTTTCGCAA
CGGGTTTGCCGTCAGAACGCAGGTGAGGGGCGGGTGTGGCTTCCGCGGGCCGCCGAGCTGGAGGTCCTGC
TCCGAGCGGGCCGGGCCCCGCTGTCGTCGGCGGGGATTAGCTGCGAGCATTCCCGCTTCGAGTTGCGGGC
GGCGCGGGAGGCAGAGTGCGAGGCCTAGCGGCAACCCCGTAGCCTCGCCTCGTGTCCGGCTTGAGGCCTA
GCGTGGTGTCCGCGCCGCCGCCGCGTGCTACTCCGGCCGCACTCTGGTCTTTTTTTTTTTTGTTGTTGTT
GCCCTGCTGCCTTCGATTGCCGTTCAGCAATAGGGGCTAACAAAGGGAGGGTGCGGGGCTTGCTCGCCCG
GAGCCCGGAGAGGTCATGGTTGGGGAGGAATGGAGGGACAGGAGTGGCGGCTGGGGCCCGCCCGCCTTCG
GAGCACATGTCCGACGCCACCTGGATGGGGCGAGGCCTGGGGTTTTTCCCGAAGCAACCAGGCTGGGGTT
AGCGTGCCGAGGCCATGTGGCCCCAGCACCCGGCACGATCTGGCTTGGCGGCGCCGCGTTGCCCTGCCTC
CCTAACTAGGGTGAGGCCATCCCGTCCGGCACCAGTTGCGTGCGTGGAAAGATGGCCGCTCCCGGGCCCT
GTTGCAAGGAGCTCAAAATGGAGGACGCGGCAGCCCGGTGGAGCGGGCGGGTGAGTCACCCACACAAAGG
AAGAGGGCCTGGTCCCTCACCGGCTGCTGCTTCCTGTGACCCCGTGGTCCTATCGGCCGCAATAGTCACC
TCGGGCTTTTGAGCACGGCTAGTCGCGGCGGGGGGAGGGGATGTAATGGCGTTGGAGTTTGTTCACATTT
GGTGGGTGGAGACTAGTCAGGCCAGCCTGGCGCTGGAAGTCATTTTTGGAATTTGTCCCCTTGAGTTTTG
AGCGGAGCTAATTCTCGGGCTTCTTAGCGGTTCAAAGGTATCTTTTAAACCCTTTTTTAGGTGTTGTGAA
AACCACCGCTAATTCAAAGCAACCGGTGATATCAAAGATCTATGGACTACAAGGACGACGATGACAAGCC
CAAGAAAAAGCGCAAGGTCTCTAGACCCGGGGAGCGCCCCTTCCAGTGTCGCATTTGCATGCGGAACTTT
TCGGATAAAACTAAATTGAGAGTTCATACCCGTACTCATACCGGTGAAAAACCGTTTCAGTGTCGGATCT
GTATGCGAAATTTCTCCGTTAGACATAATTTGACTAGACATCTACGTACGCACACCGGCGAGAAGCCATT
CCAATGCCGAATATGCATGCGCAACTTCAGTCAATCTACTTCTTTGCAAAGACACCTAAAAACCCACCTG
AGAGGATCCGGCGGAGGCTGGAGACTGGGCTGCGACAGCGTGCTGTGGGGCAGCGGAGGGCGCGCCGACG
CGCTGGACGATTTCGATCTCGACATGCTGGGTTCTGATGCCCTCGATGACTTTGACCTGGATATGTTGGG
AAGCGACGCATTGGATGACTTTGATCTGGACATGCTCGGCTCCGATGCTCTGGACGATTTCGATCTCGAT
ATGTTAATTAATTGTTAAGCTAGCTGGCCAGACATGATAAGATACATTGATGAGTTTGGACAAACCACAA
CTAGAATGCAGTGAAAAAAATGCTTTATTTGTGAAATTTGTGATGCTATTGCTTTATTTGTAACCATTAT
AAGCTGCAATAAACAAGTTAACAACAACAATTGCATTCATTTTATGTTTCAGGTTCAGGGGGAGGTGTGG
GAGGTTTTTTAAAGCAAGTAAAACCTCTACAAATGTGGTATGGAAATGTTAATTAACTAGCCATGACCAA
AATCCCTTAACGTGAGTTTTCGTTCCACTGAGCGTCAGACCCCGTAGAAAAGATCAAAGGATCTTCTTGA
GATCCTTTTTTTCTGCGCGTAATCTGCTGCTTGCAAACAAAAAAACCACCGCTACCAGCGGTGGTTTGTT
TGCCGGATCAAGAGCTACCAACTCTTTTTCCGAAGGTAACTGGCTTCAGCAGAGCGCAGATACCAAATAC
TGTTCTTCTAGTGTAGCCGTAGTTAGGCCACCACTTCAAGAACTCTGTAGCACCGCCTACATACCTCGCT
CTGCTAATCCTGTTACCAGTGGCTGCTGCCAGTGGCGATAAGTCGTGTCTTACCGGGTTGGACTCAAGAC
GATAGTTACCGGATAAGGCGCAGCGGTCGGGCTGAACGGGGGGTTCGTGCACACAGCCCAGCTTGGAGCG
AACGACCTACACCGAACTGAGATACCTACAGCGTGAGCTATGAGAAAGCGCCACGCTTCCCGAAGGGAGA
AAGGCGGACAGGTATCCGGTAAGCGGCAGGGTCGGAACAGGAGAGCGCACGAGGGAGCTTCCAGGGGGAA
ACGCCTGGTATCTTTATAGTCCTGTCGGGTTTCGCCACCTCTGACTTGAGCGTCGATTTTTGTGATGCTC
GTCAGGGGGGCGGAGCCTATGGAAAAACGCCAGCAACGCGGCCTTTTTACGGTTCCTGGCCTTTTGCTGG
CCTTTTGCTCACATGTTCTTAATTAACCTGCAGGCGTTACATAACTTACGGTAAATGGCCCGCCTGGCTG
ACCGCCCAACGACCCCCGCCCATTGACGTCAATAATGACGTATGTTCCCATAGTAACGCCAATAGGGACT
TTCCATTGACGTCAATGGGTGGAGTATTTACGGTAAACTGCCCACTTGGCAGTACATCAAGTGTATCATA
TGCCAAGTACGCCCCCTATTGACGTCAATGACGGTAAATGGCCCGCCTGGCATTATGCCCAGTACATGAC
CTTATGGGACTTTCCTACTTGGCAGTACATCTACGTATTAGTCATCGCTATTACCATGATGATGCGGTTT
TGGCAGTACATCAATGGGCGTGGATAGCGGTTTGACTCACGGGGATTTCCAAGTCTCCACCCCATTGACG
TCAATGGGAGTTTGTTTTGACTAGTGGAGCCGAGAGTAATTCATACAAAAGGAGGGATCGCCTTCGCAAG
GGGAGAGCCCAGGGACCGTCCCTAAATTCTCACAGACCCAAATCCCTGTAGCCGCCCCACGACAGCGCGA
GGAGCATGCGCCCAGGGCTGAGCGCGGGTAGATCAGAGCACACAAGCTCACAGTCCCCGGCGGTGGGGGG
AGGGGCGCGCTGAGCGGGGGCCAGGGAGCTGGCGCGGGGCAAACTGGGAAAGTGGTGTCGTGTGCTGGCT
CCGCCCTCTTCCCGAGGGTGGGGGAGAACGGTATATAAGTGCGGTAGTCGCCTTGGACGTTCTTTTTCGC
AACGGGTTTGCCGTCAGAACGCAGGTGAGTGGCGGGTGTGGCTTCCGCGGGCCCCGGAGCTGGAGCCCTG
CTCTGAGCGGGCCGGGCTGATATGCGAGTGTCGTCCGCAGGGTTTAGCTGTGAGCATTCCCACTTCGAGT
GGCGGGCGGTGCGGGGGTGAGAGTGCGAGGCCTAGCGGCAACCCCGTAGCCTCGCCTCGTGTCCGGCTTG
AGGCCTAGCGTGGTGTCCGCCGCCGCGTGCCACTCCGGCCGCACTATGCGTTTTTTGTCCTTGCTGCCCT
CGATTGCCTTCCAGCAGCATGGGCTAACAAAGGGAGGGTGTGGGGCTCACTCTTAAGGAGCCCATGAAGC
TTACGTTGGATAGGAATGGAAGGGCAGGAGGGGCGACTGGGGCCCGCCCGCCTTCGGAGCACATGTCCGA
CGCCACCTGGATGGGGCGAGGCCTGTGGCTTTCCGAAGCAATCGGGCGTGAGTTTAGCCTACCTGGGCCA
TGTGGCCCTAGCACTGGGCACGGTCTGGCCTGGCGGTGCCGCGTTCCCTTGCCTCCCAACAAGGGTGAGG
CCGTCCCGCCCGGCACCAGTTGCTTGCGCGGAAAGATGGCCGCTCCCGGGGCCCTGTTGCAAGGAGCTCA
AAATGGAGGACGCGGCAGCCCGGTGGAGCGGGCGGGTGAGTCACCCACACAAAGGAAGAGGGCCTTGCCC
CTCGCCGGCCGCTGCTTCCTGTGACCCCGTGGTCTATCGGCCGCATAGTCACCTCGGGCTTCTCTTGAGC
ACCGCTCGTCGCGGCGGGGGGAGGGGATCTAATGGCGTTGGAGTTTGTTCACATTTGGTGGGTGGAGACT
AGTCAGGCCAGCCTGGCGCTGGAAGTCATTCTTGGAATTTGCCCCTTTGAGTTTGGAGCGAGGCTAATTC
TCAAGCCTCTTAGCGGTTCAAAGGTATTTTCTAAACCCGTTTCCAGGTGTTGTGAAAGCCACCGCTAATT
CAAAGCAATCCGGAGTATACATGGTGAGCAAGGGCGAGGAGGATAACATGGCCATCATCAAGGAGTTCAT
GCGCTTCAAGGTGCACATGGAGGGCTCCGTGAACGGCCACGAGTTCGAGATCGAGGGCGAGGGCGAGGGC
CGCCCCTACGAGGGCACCCAGACCGCCAAGCTGAAGGTGACCAAGGGTGGCCCCCTGCCCTTCGCCTGGG
ACATCCTGTCCCCTCAGTTCATGTACGGCTCCAAGGCCTACGTGAAGCACCCCGCCGACATCCCCGACTA
CTTGAAGCTGTCCTTCCCCGAGGGCTTCAAGTGGGAGCGCGTGATGAACTTCGAGGACGGCGGCGTGGTG
ACCGTGACCCAGGACTCCTCCCTGCAGGACGGCGAGTTCATCTACAAGGTGAAGCTGCGCGGCACCAACT
TCCCCTCCGACGGCCCCGTAATGCAGAAGAAGACCATGGGCTGGCAGGCCTCCTCCGAGCGGATGTACCC
CGAGGACGGCGCCCTGAAGGGCGAGATCAAGCAGAGGCTGAAGCTGAAGGACGGCGGCCACTACGACGCT
GAGGTCAAGACCACCTACAAGGCCAAGAAGCCCGTGCAGCTGCCCGGCGCCTACAACGTCAACATCAAGT
TGGACATCACCTCCCACAACGAGGACTACACCATCGTGGAACAGTACGAACGCGCCGAGGGCCGCCACTC
CACCGGCGGCATGGACGAGCTGTACAAGTAACCTAGGAGCAGGTTTCCCCAATGACACAAAACGTGCAAC
TTGAAACTCCGCCTGGTCTTTCCAGGTCTAGAGGGGTAACACTTTGTACTGCGTTTGGCTCCACGCTCGA
TCCACTGGCGAGTGTTAGTAACAGCACTGTTGCTTCGTAGCGGAGCATGACGGCCGTGGGAACTCCTCCT
TGGTAACAAGGACCCACGGGGCCAAAAGCCACGCCCACACGGGCCCGTCATGTGTGCAACCCCAGCACGG
CGACTTTACTGCGAAACCCACTTTAAAGTGACATTGAAACTGGTACCCACACACTGGTGACAGGCTAAGG
ATGCCCTTCAGGTACCCCGAGGTAACACGCGACACTCGGGATCTGAGAAGGGGACTGGGGCTTCTATAAA
AGCGCTCGGTTTAAAAAGCTTCTATGCCTGAATAGGTGACCGGAGGTCGGCACCTTTCCTTTGCAATTAC
TGACCCTATGAATACACTGACTGTTTGACAATTAATCATCGGCATAGTATATCGGCATAGTATAATACGA
CTCACTATAGGAGGGCCACCATGATTGAACAAGATGGATTGCACGCAGGTTCTCCGGCCGCTTGGGTGGA
GAGGCTATTCGGCTATGACTGGGCACAACAGACAATCGGCTGCTCTGATGCCGCCGTGTTCCGGCTGTCA
GCGCAGGGGCGCCCGGTTCTTTTTGTCAAGACCGACCTGTCCGGTGCCCTGAATGAACTGCAAGACGAGG
CAGCGCGGCTATCGTGGCTGGCCACGACGGGCGTTCCTTGCGCAGCTGTGCTCGACGTTGTCACTGAAGC
GGGAAGGGACTGGCTGCTATTGGGCGAAGTGCCGGGGCAGGATCTCCTGTCATCTCACCTTGCTCCTGCC
GAGAAAGTATCCATCATGGCTGATGCAATGCGGCGGCTGCATACGCTTGATCCGGCTACCTGCCCATTCG
ACCACCAAGCGAAACATCGCATCGAGCGAGCACGTACTCGGATGGAAGCCGGTCTTGTCGATCAGGATGA
TCTGGACGAAGAGCATCAGGGGCTCGCGCCAGCCGAACTGTTCGCCAGGCTCAAGGCGAGCATGCCCGAC
GGCGAGGATCTCGTCGTGACACATGGCGATGCCTGCTTGCCGAATATCATGGTGGAAAATGGCCGCTTTT
CTGGATTCATCGACTGTGGCCGGCTGGGTGTGGCGGACCGCTATCAGGACATAGCGTTGGCTACCCGTGA
TATTGCTGAAGAGCTTGGCGGCGAATGGGCTGACCGCTTCCTCGTGCTTTACGGTATCGCCGCTCCCGAT
TCGCAGCGCATCGCCTTCTATCGCCTTCTTGACGAGTTCTTCTGAGCGGGACTCTGGGGTTCGAAATGAC
CGACCAAGCGAATTCGCTAGGATTATCCCTAATACCTGCCACCCCACTCTTAATCAGTGGTGGAAGAACG
GTCTCAGAACTGTTTGTTTCAATTGGCCATTTAAGTTTAGTAGTAAAAGACTGGTTAATGATAACAATGC
ATCGTAAAACCTTCAGAAGGAAAGGAGAATGTTTTGTGGACCACTTTGGTTTTCTTTTTTGCGTGTGGCA
GTTTTAAGTTATTAGTTTTTAAAATCAGTACTTTTTAATGGAAACAACTTGACCAAAAATTTGTCACAGA
ATTTTGAGACCCATTAAAAAAGTTAAATGAGAAACCTGTGTGTTCCTTTGGTCAACACCGAGACATTTAG
GTGAAAGACATCTAATTCTGGTTTTACGAATCTGGAAACTTCTTGAAAATGTAATTCTTGAGTTAACACT
TCTGGGTGGAGAATAGGGTTGTTTTCCCCCCACATAATTGGAAGGGGAAGGAATATCATTTAAAGCTATG
GGAGGGTTGCTTTGATTACAACACTGGAGAGAAATGCAGCATGTTGCTGATTGCCTGTCACTAAAACAGG
CCAAAAACTGAGTCCTTGGGTTGCATAGAAAGCTG
