>Addgene plasmid #68762 | pVITRO1-SS-248 | addgene partial sequence | sequence record 124925 | EBV-rev 5'-GTGGTTTGTCCAAACTCATC-3'
AACAATTAATTAACATATCGAGATCGAAATCGTCCAGAGCATCGGAGCCGAGCATGTCCAGATCAAAGTC
ATCCAATGCGTCGCTTCCCAACATATCCAGGTCAAAGTCATCGAGGGCATCAGAACCCAGCATGTCGAGA
TCGAAATCGTCCAGCGCGTCGGCGCGCCCTCCGCTGCCCCACAGCACGCTGTCGCAGCCCAGTCTCCAGC
CTCCGCCGGATCCTCTCAGGTGGGTTTTTAGGTGTCTTTGCAAAGAAGTAGATTGACTGAAGTTGCGCAT
GCATATTCGGCATTGGAATGGCTTCTCGCCGGTGTGCGTACGTAGATGTCTAGTCAAATTATGTCTAACG
GAGAAATTTCGCATACAGATCCGACACTGAAACGGTTTTTCACCGGTATGAGTACGGGTATGAACTCTCA
ATTTAGTTTTATCCGAAAAGTTCCGCATGCAAATGCGACACTGGAAGGGGCGCTCCCCGGGTCTAGAGAC
CTTGCGCTTTTTCTTGGGCTTGTCATCGTCGTCCTTGTAGTCCATAGATCTTTGATATCACCGGTTGCTT
TGAATTAGCGGTGGTTTTCACAACACCTAAAAAAGGGTTTAAAAGATACCTTTGAACCGCTAAGAAGCCC
GAGAATTAGCTCCGCTCAAAACTCAAGGGGACAAAATTCCAAAAATGACTTCCAGCGCCAGGCTGGCCTG
ACTAGTCTCCACCCACCAAATGTG
