>Addgene plasmid #68762 | pVITRO1-SS-248 | addgene partial sequence | sequence record 124926 | FMDV-IRES-R 5'-CTCCGCTACGAAGCAACAGT-3'
ATCGAGCGTGGAGCCAAACGCAGTACAAAGTGTTACCCCTCTAGACCTGGAAAGACCAGGCGGAGTTTCA
AGTTGCACGTTTTGTGTCATTGGGGAAACCTGCTCCTAGGTTACTTGTACAGCTCGTCCATGCCGCCGGT
GGAGTGGCGGCCCTCGGCGCGTTCGTACTGTTCCACGATGGTGTAGTCCTCGTTGTGGGAGGTGATGTCC
AACTTGATGTTGACGTTGTAGGCGCCGGGCAGCTGCACGGGCTTCTTGGCCTTGTAGGTGGTCTTGACCT
CAGCGTCGTAGTGGCCGCCGTCCTTCAGCTTCAGCCTCTGCTTGATCTCGCCCTTCAGGGCGCCGTCCTC
GGGGTACATCCGCTCGGAGGAGGCCTGCCAGCCCATGGTCTTCTTCTGCATTACGGGGCCGTCGGAGGGG
AAGTTGGTGCCGCGCAGCTTCACCTTGTAGATGAACTCGCCGTCCTGCAGGGAGGAGTCCTGGGTCACGG
TCACCACGCCGCCGTCCTCGAAGTTCATCACGCGCTCCCACTTGAAGCCCTCGGGGAAGGACAGCTTCAA
GTAGTCGGGGATGTCGGCGGGGTGCTTCACGTAGGCCTTGGAG
